Addgene plasmid #122778: pAC10055_pLX-[TagBFP2]-IRES-Puro(1-119)-NpuDnaE(N)
Purpose: Plasmid 55:Lentiviral vector encoding Puro(1-119)-NpuDnaE(N)and TagBFP2
Depositing lab: Albert Cheng. Publication: Split Selectable Markers. Jillette N, Du M, Cheng AW. bioRxiv 452979 10.1101/452979.
Backbone
  Vector backbone: pAC10053_pLX-DEST-IRES-Puro(1-119)-NpuDnaE(N) (Addgene# 122776)
  Vector type: Mammalian Expression, Lentiviral
  Selectable markers: Puro(1-119)-NpuDnaE(N)
Growth in bacteria
  Bacterial resistance: Ampicillin, 100 μg/mL
  Growth temperature: 30°C
  Growth strain: NEB Stable
  Copy number: Unknown
Gene/Insert
  Gene/Insert name: TagBFP2
  Species: Synthetic
  Cloning method: Gateway Cloning
  Sequencing primers: 5′ CMV-Forward; 3′ IRES-R
Terms and licenses: Academic/Nonprofit Terms; Industry Terms: Not Available to Industry
Depositor comments: Please visit https://www.biorxiv.org/content/10.1101/452979v2 for BioRxiv preprint.
How to cite: pAC10055_pLX-[TagBFP2]-IRES-Puro(1-119)-NpuDnaE(N) was a gift from Albert Cheng (Addgene plasmid # 122778)
