[The description below was written by a language model from this plasmid's Addgene catalogue record and pLannotate feature annotations shown in this document.]
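Description:
pAC10055_pLX-[TagBFP2]-IRES-Puro(1-119)-NpuDnaE(N) is a 9.3 kb lentiviral mammalian expression plasmid made by Gateway recombination of TagBFP2 into the pLX-DEST-IRES-Puro(1-119)-NpuDnaE(N) destination vector. It is propagated in E. coli through a high-copy ColE1/pUC origin with ampicillin resistance, and also carries an f1 origin and an SV40 origin. The viral framework has a third-generation layout. An RSV promoter drives a truncated HIV-1 5' LTR, followed by the Ψ packaging signal with a partial gag sequence, the RRE for Rev-dependent export, a cPPT/CTS, a WPRE, and a self-inactivating ΔU3 3' LTR with a downstream SV40 polyadenylation signal.

The payload is a bicistronic cassette driven by the CMV enhancer/promoter. The blue fluorescent protein TagBFP2 sits between attB1 and attB2 sites, and a V5 tag sequence is annotated just downstream of attB2; the record does not say whether it is translated as a fusion. An EMCV IRES then directs translation of the first 119 residues of puromycin N-acetyltransferase fused to the N-terminal half of the split NpuDnaE intein (matched by the annotation software to a Synechocystis DnaE homologue). This fragment should not confer puromycin resistance by itself. It is designed to pair with a partner vector supplying the complementary intein half and the remaining Puro fragment, so that protein trans-splicing rebuilds the functional enzyme only in cells carrying both constructs. One antibiotic can therefore select for double transduction, with blue fluorescence marking this half. An hPGK promoter is also annotated upstream of the cPPT and the CMV cassette, but the record does not state its role.
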