Features (pLannotate 1.2.2; 33 found; start..end, strand, type, name):
     65..368     +  enhancer       CMV enhancer: human cytomegalovirus immediate early enhancer
    369..572     +  promoter       CMV promoter: human cytomegalovirus (CMV) immediate early promoter
    595..619     +  protein_bind   attB1: mutant version of attB; recombination site for the Gateway® BP reaction BP Clonase™
    643..1344    +  CDS            TagBFP: monomeric blue fluorescent protein mammalian codon-optimized
   1360..1384    -  protein_bind   attB2: mutant version of attB; recombination site for the Gateway® BP reaction BP Clonase™
   1386..1427    +  CDS            V5 tag: epitope tag from simian virus 5
   1466..2035    +  misc_feature   IRES2: internal ribosome entry site (IRES) of the encephalomyocarditis virus (EMCV)
   2035..2391    +  CDS            PuroR (fragment): puromycin N-acetyltransferase; pac from Streptomyces; confers resistance to puromycin
   2392..2691    +  CDS            dnaE-N (fragment): DPO3A_SYNY3 - Experimental evidence at protein level: Swiss-Prot protein existence level 1. DNA polymerase III is a complex, multichain enzyme responsible for most of the replicative synthesis in bacteria. This DNA polymerase also exhibits 3' to 5' exonuclease activity. The alpha chain is the DNA polymerase (By similarity). From Synechocystis sp. (strain PCC 6803 / Kazusa).
   2729..3317    +  misc_feature   WPRE: woodchuck hepatitis virus posttranscriptional regulatory element
   3368..3387    +  misc_feature   cPPT/CTS (fragment): central polypurine tract and central termination sequence of HIV-1
   3389..3622    +  LTR            3' LTR (ΔU3): self-inactivating 3' long terminal repeat (LTR) from HIV-1
   3700..3821    +  polyA_signal   SV40 poly(A) signal: SV40 polyadenylation signal
   3861..3996    +  rep_origin     SV40 ori: SV40 origin of replication
   4017..4035    -  promoter       T7 promoter: promoter for bacteriophage T7 RNA polymerase
   4043..4198    +  CDS            lacZα (fragment): LacZα fragment of β-galactosidase; lacZ fragment
   4203..4631    +  rep_origin     f1 ori (sequence partly withheld): f1 bacteriophage origin of replication; arrow indicates direction of (+) strand synthesis
   4684..4788    +  promoter       AmpR promoter: bla
   4789..5649    +  CDS            AmpR: β-lactamase; bla; confers resistance to ampicillin, carbenicillin, and related antibiotics
   5820..6408    +  rep_origin     ori: high-copy-number ColE1/pMB1/pBR322/pUC origin of replication
   6591..6683    +  CDS            lacI (fragment): lac repressor; lacI; The lac repressor binds to the lac operator to inhibit transcription in E. coli. This inhibition can be relieved by adding lactose or isopropyl-β-D-thiogalactopyranoside (IPTG).
   6696..6717    +  protein_bind   CAP binding site: CAP binding activates transcription in the presence of cAMP. E. coli catabolite activator protein
   6732..6762    +  promoter       lac promoter: promoter for the E. coli lac operon
   6770..6786    +  protein_bind   lac operator: The lac repressor binds to the lac operator to inhibit transcription in E. coli. This inhibition can be relieved by adding lactose or isopropyl-β-D-thiogalactopyranoside (IPTG). lac repressor encoded by lacI
   6831..6849    +  promoter       T3 promoter: promoter for bacteriophage T3 RNA polymerase
   6877..7103    +  promoter       RSV promoter: Rous sarcoma virus enhancer/promoter
   7104..7284    +  LTR            5' LTR (truncated): truncated 5' long terminal repeat (LTR) from HIV-1
   7331..7456    +  misc_feature   HIV-1 Ψ: packaging signal of human immunodeficiency virus type 1
   7440..7803    +  CDS            HIV-1 gag (fragment): gag protein from human immunodeficiency virus 1; gag
   7949..8182    +  misc_feature   RRE: The Rev response element (RRE) of HIV-1 allows for Rev-dependent mRNA export from the nucleus to the cytoplasm.
   8559..8585    +  CDS            Rev (fragment): human immunodeficiency virus 1 (HIV-1) Rev protein; rev; enhances nuclear export of unspliced and incompletely spliced viral mRNAs
   8586..9086    +  promoter       hPGK promoter: human phosphoglycerate kinase 1 promoter
   9148..9265    +  misc_feature   cPPT/CTS: central polypurine tract and central termination sequence of HIV-1
>Addgene plasmid #122778 | pAC10055_pLX-[TagBFP2]-IRES-Puro(1-119)-NpuDnaE(N) | depositor full sequence | sequence record 234285 | pAC10055_pLX-[TagBFP2]-IRES-Puro(1-119)-NpuDnaE(N) sequence 9317 bps
CCCGGGGTTATTAATAGTAATCAATTACGGGGTCATTAGTTCATAGCCCATATATGGAGTTCCGCGTTAC
ATAACTTACGGTAAATGGCCCGCCTGGCTGACCGCCCAACGACCCCCGCCCATTGACGTCAATAATGACG
TATGTTCCCATAGTAACGCCAATAGGGACTTTCCATTGACGTCAATGGGTGGAGTATTTACGGTAAACTG
CCCACTTGGCAGTACATCAAGTGTATCATATGCCAAGTACGCCCCCTATTGACGTCAATGACGGTAAATG
GCCCGCCTGGCATTATGCCCAGTACATGACCTTATGGGACTTTCCTACTTGGCAGTACATCTACGTATTA
GTCATCGCTATTACCATGGTGATGCGGTTTTGGCAGTACATCAATGGGCGTGGATAGCGGTTTGACTCAC
GGGGATTTCCAAGTCTCCACCCCATTGACGTCAATGGGAGTTTGTTTTGGCACCAAAATCAACGGGACTT
TCCAAAATGTCGTAACAACTCCGCCCCATTGACGCAAATGGGCGGTAGGCGTGTACGGTGGGAGGTCTAT
ATAAGCAGAGCTCTCTGGCTAACTGTCGGGATCAACAAGTTTGTACAAAAAAGCAGGCTCCGAATTCACC
GGTGCCGCCACCATGAGCGAGCTGATTAAGGAGAACATGCACATGAAGCTGTACATGGAGGGCACCGTGG
ACAACCATCACTTCAAGTGCACATCCGAGGGCGAAGGCAAGCCCTACGAGGGCACCCAGACCATGAGAAT
CAAGGTGGTCGAGGGCGGCCCTCTCCCCTTCGCCTTCGACATCCTGGCTACTAGCTTCCTCTACGGCAGC
AAGACCTTCATCAACCACACCCAGGGCATCCCCGACTTCTTCAAGCAGTCCTTCCCTGAGGGCTTCACAT
GGGAGAGAGTCACCACATACGAAGACGGGGGCGTGCTGACCGCTACCCAGGACACCAGCCTCCAGGACGG
CTGCCTCATCTACAACGTCAAGATCAGAGGGGTGAACTTCACATCCAACGGCCCTGTGATGCAGAAGAAA
ACACTCGGCTGGGAGGCCTTCACCGAGACGCTGTACCCCGCTGACGGCGGCCTGGAAGGCAGAAACGACA
TGGCCCTGAAGCTCGTGGGCGGGAGCCATCTGATCGCAAACATCAAGACCACATATAGATCCAAGAAACC
CGCTAAGAACCTCAAGATGCCTGGCGTCTACTATGTGGACTACAGACTGGAAAGAATCAAGGAGGCCAAC
AACGAGACCTACGTCGAGCAGCACGAGGTGGCAGTGGCCAGATACTGCGACCTCCCTAGCAAACTGGGGC
ACAAGCTTAATTAATTAATTAAGAATTCGACCCAGCTTTCTTGTACAAAGTGGTTGGTAAGCCTATCCCT
AACCCTCTCCTCGGTCTCGATTCTACGTAGTAATGAGCTAGCAGTCTCGAGGTTAACGAATTCCGCCCCC
CCCCTAACGTTACTGGCCGAAGCCGCTTGGAATAAGGCCGGTGTGCGCTTGTCTATATGTTATTTTCCAC
CATATTGCCGTCTTTTGGCAATGTGAGGGCCCGGAAACCTGGCCCTGTCTTCTTGACGAGCATTCCTAGG
GGTCTTTCCCCTCTCGCCAAAGGAATGCAAGGTCTGTTGAATGTCGTGAAGGAAGCAGTTCCTCTGGAAG
CTTCTTGAAGACAAACAACGTCTGTAGCGACCCTTTGCAGGCAGCGGAACCCCCCACCTGGCGACAGGTG
CCCCTGCGGCCAAAAGCCACGTGTATAAGATACACCTGCAAAGGCGGCACAACCCCAGTGCCACGTTGTG
AGTTGGATAGTTGTGGAAAGAGTCAAATGGCTCTCCTCAAGCGTATTCAACAAGGGGCTGAAGGATGCCC
AGAAGGTACCCCATTGTATGGGATCTGATCTGGGGCCTCGGTGCACATGCTTTACATGTGTTTAGTCGAG
GTTAAAAAAACGTCTAGGCCCCCCGAACCACGGGGACGTGGTTTTCCTTTGAAAAACACGATAATACCAT
GGCCATGACCGAGTACAAGCCCACGGTGCGCCTCGCCACCCGCGACGACGTCCCCAGGGCCGTACGCACC
CTCGCCGCCGCGTTCGCCGACTACCCCGCCACGCGCCACACCGTCGATCCGGACCGCCACATCGAGCGGG
TCACCGAGCTGCAAGAACTCTTCCTCACGCGCGTCGGGCTCGACATCGGCAAGGTGTGGGTCGCGGACGA
CGGCGCCGCGGTGGCGGTCTGGACCACGCCGGAGAGCGTCGAAGCGGGGGCGGTGTTCGCCGAGATCGGC
CCGCGCATGGCCGAGTTGAGCGGTTCCCGGCTGGCCGCGCAGCAACAGATGGAAGGCCTCCTGGCGCCGC
ACCGGCCCAAGTGCCTTTCATACGAGACCGAGATCCTGACTGTCGAGTACGGATTGCTTCCTATCGGCAA
AATCGTGGAGAAGAGGATTGAATGTACCGTCTATTCAGTCGATAATAATGGGAACATCTACACACAGCCC
GTGGCTCAATGGCACGACAGAGGAGAGCAGGAAGTTTTTGAATACTGTCTCGAGGACGGATCCCTCATCC
GCGCTACTAAAGATCATAAGTTTATGACCGTGGACGGCCAGATGCTGCCAATTGACGAAATTTTTGAACG
AGAGCTGGATCTGATGAGAGTCGACAACCTTCCAAACTGAGAATTCACCGGTGGCGCGTTAAGTCGACAA
TCAACCTCTGGATTACAAAATTTGTGAAAGATTGACTGGTATTCTTAACTATGTTGCTCCTTTTACGCTA
TGTGGATACGCTGCTTTAATGCCTTTGTATCATGCTATTGCTTCCCGTATGGCTTTCATTTTCTCCTCCT
TGTATAAATCCTGGTTGCTGTCTCTTTATGAGGAGTTGTGGCCCGTTGTCAGGCAACGTGGCGTGGTGTG
CACTGTGTTTGCTGACGCAACCCCCACTGGTTGGGGCATTGCCACCACCTGTCAGCTCCTTTCCGGGACT
TTCGCTTTCCCCCTCCCTATTGCCACGGCGGAACTCATCGCCGCCTGCCTTGCCCGCTGCTGGACAGGGG
CTCGGCTGTTGGGCACTGACAATTCCGTGGTGTTGTCGGGGAAATCATCGTCCTTTCCTTGGCTGCTCGC
CTGTGTTGCCACCTGGATTCTGCGCGGGACGTCCTTCTGCTACGTCCCTTCGGCCCTCAATCCAGCGGAC
CTTCCTTCCCGCGGCCTGCTGCCGGCTCTGCGGCCTCTTCCGCGTCTTCGCCTTCGCCCTCAGACGAGTC
GGATCTCCCTTTGGGCCGCCTCCCCGCGTCGACTTTAAGACCAATGACTTACAAGGCAGCTGTAGATCTT
AGCCACTTTTTAAAAGAAAAGGGGGGACTGGAAGGGCTAATTCACTCCCAACGAAGACAAGATCTGCTTT
TTGCTTGTACTGGGTCTCTCTGGTTAGACCAGATCTGAGCCTGGGAGCTCTCTGGCTAACTAGGGAACCC
ACTGCTTAAGCCTCAATAAAGCTTGCCTTGAGTGCTTCAAGTAGTGTGTGCCCGTCTGTTGTGTGACTCT
GGTAACTAGAGATCCCTCAGACCCTTTTAGTCAGTGTGGAAAATCTCTAGCAGTACGTATAGTAGTTCAT
GTCATCTTATTATTCAGTATTTATAACTTGCAAAGAAATGAATATCAGAGAGTGAGAGGAACTTGTTTAT
TGCAGCTTATAATGGTTACAAATAAAGCAATAGCATCACAAATTTCACAAATAAAGCATTTTTTTCACTG
CATTCTAGTTGTGGTTTGTCCAAACTCATCAATGTATCTTATCATGTCTGGCTCTAGCTATCCCGCCCCT
AACTCCGCCCATCCCGCCCCTAACTCCGCCCAGTTCCGCCCATTCTCCGCCCCATGGCTGACTAATTTTT
TTTATTTATGCAGAGGCCGAGGCCGCCTCGGCCTCTGAGCTATTCCAGAAGTAGTGAGGAGGCTTTTTTG
GAGGCCTAGGGACGTACCCAATTCGCCCTATAGTGAGTCGTATTACGCGCGCTCACTGGCCGTCGTTTTA
CAACGTCGTGACTGGGAAAACCCTGGCGTTACCCAACTTAATCGCCTTGCAGCACATCCCCCTTTCGCCA
GCTGGCGTAATAGCGAAGAGGCCCGCACCGATCGCCCTTCCCAACAGTTGCGCAGCCTGAATGGCGAATG
GG
[124 nt withheld, positions 4203-4326]
C
[91 nt withheld, positions 4328-4418]
A
[49 nt withheld, positions 4420-4468]
CCTTTGACGTTGGAGTCCACGTTCTTT
[37 nt withheld, positions 4496-4532]
ACCCTATCTCGGTCTATTCTTTTGATTTATAAGGGATTTTGCCGATTTCGGCCTATTGGTTAAAAAATGA
GCTGATTTAACAAAAATTTAACGCGAATTTTAACAAAATATTAACGCTTACAATTTAGGTGGCACTTTTC
GGGGAAATGTGCGCGGAACCCCTATTTGTTTATTTTTCTAAATACATTCAAATATGTATCCGCTCATGAG
ACAATAACCCTGATAAATGCTTCAATAATATTGAAAAAGGAAGAGTATGAGTATTCAACATTTCCGTGTC
GCCCTTATTCCCTTTTTTGCGGCATTTTGCCTTCCTGTTTTTGCTCACCCAGAAACGCTGGTGAAAGTAA
AAGATGCTGAAGATCAGTTGGGTGCACGAGTGGGTTACATCGAACTGGATCTCAACAGCGGTAAGATCCT
TGAGAGTTTTCGCCCCGAAGAACGTTTTCCAATGATGAGCACTTTTAAAGTTCTGCTATGTGGCGCGGTA
TTATCCCGTATTGACGCCGGGCAAGAGCAACTCGGTCGCCGCATACACTATTCTCAGAATGACTTGGTTG
AGTACTCACCAGTCACAGAAAAGCATCTTACGGATGGCATGACAGTAAGAGAATTATGCAGTGCTGCCAT
AACCATGAGTGATAACACTGCGGCCAACTTACTTCTGACAACGATCGGAGGACCGAAGGAGCTAACCGCT
TTTTTGCACAACATGGGGGATCATGTAACTCGCCTTGATCGTTGGGAACCGGAGCTGAATGAAGCCATAC
CAAACGACGAGCGTGACACCACGATGCCTGTAGCAATGGCAACAACGTTGCGCAAACTATTAACTGGCGA
ACTACTTACTCTAGCTTCCCGGCAACAATTAATAGACTGGATGGAGGCGGATAAAGTTGCAGGACCACTT
CTGCGCTCGGCCCTTCCGGCTGGCTGGTTTATTGCTGATAAATCTGGAGCCGGTGAGCGTGGGTCTCGCG
GTATCATTGCAGCACTGGGGCCAGATGGTAAGCCCTCCCGTATCGTAGTTATCTACACGACGGGGAGTCA
GGCAACTATGGATGAACGAAATAGACAGATCGCTGAGATAGGTGCCTCACTGATTAAGCATTGGTAACTG
TCAGACCAAGTTTACTCATATATACTTTAGATTGATTTAAAACTTCATTTTTAATTTAAAAGGATCTAGG
TGAAGATCCTTTTTGATAATCTCATGACCAAAATCCCTTAACGTGAGTTTTCGTTCCACTGAGCGTCAGA
CCCCGTAGAAAAGATCAAAGGATCTTCTTGAGATCCTTTTTTTCTGCGCGTAATCTGCTGCTTGCAAACA
AAAAAACCACCGCTACCAGCGGTGGTTTGTTTGCCGGATCAAGAGCTACCAACTCTTTTTCCGAAGGTAA
CTGGCTTCAGCAGAGCGCAGATACCAAATACTGTTCTTCTAGTGTAGCCGTAGTTAGGCCACCACTTCAA
GAACTCTGTAGCACCGCCTACATACCTCGCTCTGCTAATCCTGTTACCAGTGGCTGCTGCCAGTGGCGAT
AAGTCGTGTCTTACCGGGTTGGACTCAAGACGATAGTTACCGGATAAGGCGCAGCGGTCGGGCTGAACGG
GGGGTTCGTGCACACAGCCCAGCTTGGAGCGAACGACCTACACCGAACTGAGATACCTACAGCGTGAGCT
ATGAGAAAGCGCCACGCTTCCCGAAGGGAGAAAGGCGGACAGGTATCCGGTAAGCGGCAGGGTCGGAACA
GGAGAGCGCACGAGGGAGCTTCCAGGGGGAAACGCCTGGTATCTTTATAGTCCTGTCGGGTTTCGCCACC
TCTGACTTGAGCGTCGATTTTTGTGATGCTCGTCAGGGGGGCGGAGCCTATGGAAAAACGCCAGCAACGC
GGCCTTTTTACGGTTCCTGGCCTTTTGCTGGCCTTTTGCTCACATGTTCTTTCCTGCGTTATCCCCTGAT
TCTGTGGATAACCGTATTACCGCCTTTGAGTGAGCTGATACCGCTCGCCGCAGCCGAACGACCGAGCGCA
GCGAGTCAGTGAGCGAGGAAGCGGAAGAGCGCCCAATACGCAAACCGCCTCTCCCCGCGCGTTGGCCGAT
TCATTAATGCAGCTGGCACGACAGGTTTCCCGACTGGAAAGCGGGCAGTGAGCGCAACGCAATTAATGTG
AGTTAGCTCACTCATTAGGCACCCCAGGCTTTACACTTTATGCTTCCGGCTCGTATGTTGTGTGGAATTG
TGAGCGGATAACAATTTCACACAGGAAACAGCTATGACCATGATTACGCCAAGCGCGCAATTAACCCTCA
CTAAAGGGAACAAAAGCTGGAGCTGCAAGCTTAATGTAGTCTTATGCAATACTCTTGTAGTCTTGCAACA
TGGTAACGATGAGTTAGCAACATGCCTTACAAGGAGAGAAAAAGCACCGTGCATGCCGATTGGTGGAAGT
AAGGTGGTACGATCGTGCCTTATTAGGAAGGCAACAGACGGGTCTGACATGGATTGGACGAACCACTGAA
TTGCCGCATTGCAGAGATATTGTATTTAAGTGCCTAGCTCGATACATAAACGGGTCTCTCTGGTTAGACC
AGATCTGAGCCTGGGAGCTCTCTGGCTAACTAGGGAACCCACTGCTTAAGCCTCAATAAAGCTTGCCTTG
AGTGCTTCAAGTAGTGTGTGCCCGTCTGTTGTGTGACTCTGGTAACTAGAGATCCCTCAGACCCTTTTAG
TCAGTGTGGAAAATCTCTAGCAGTGGCGCCCGAACAGGGACTTGAAAGCGAAAGGGAAACCAGAGGAGCT
CTCTCGACGCAGGACTCGGCTTGCTGAAGCGCGCACGGCAAGAGGCGAGGGGCGGCGACTGGTGAGTACG
CCAAAAATTTTGACTAGCGGAGGCTAGAAGGAGAGAGATGGGTGCGAGAGCGTCAGTATTAAGCGGGGGA
GAATTAGATCGCGATGGGAAAAAATTCGGTTAAGGCCAGGGGGAAAGAAAAAATATAAATTAAAACATAT
AGTATGGGCAAGCAGGGAGCTAGAACGATTCGCAGTTAATCCTGGCCTGTTAGAAACATCAGAAGGCTGT
AGACAAATACTGGGACAGCTACAACCATCCCTTCAGACAGGATCAGAAGAACTTAGATCATTATATAATA
CAGTAGCAACCCTCTATTGTGTGCATCAAAGGATAGAGATAAAAGACACCAAGGAAGCTTTAGACAAGAT
AGAGGAAGAGCAAAACAAAAGTAAGACCACCGCACAGCAAGCGGCCGCTGATCTTCAGACCTGGAGGAGG
AGATATGAGGGACAATTGGAGAAGTGAATTATATAAATATAAAGTAGTAAAAATTGAACCATTAGGAGTA
GCACCCACCAAGGCAAAGAGAAGAGTGGTGCAGAGAGAAAAAAGAGCAGTGGGAATAGGAGCTTTGTTCC
TTGGGTTCTTGGGAGCAGCAGGAAGCACTATGGGCGCAGCGTCAATGACGCTGACGGTACAGGCCAGACA
ATTATTGTCTGGTATAGTGCAGCAGCAGAACAATTTGCTGAGGGCTATTGAGGCGCAACAGCATCTGTTG
CAACTCACAGTCTGGGGCATCAAGCAGCTCCAGGCAAGAATCCTGGCTGTGGAAAGATACCTAAAGGATC
AACAGCTCCTGGGGATTTGGGGTTGCTCTGGAAAACTCATTTGCACCACTGCTGTGCCTTGGAATGCTAG
TTGGAGTAATAAATCTCTGGAACAGATTTGGAATCACACGACCTGGATGGAGTGGGACAGAGAAATTAAC
AATTACACAAGCTTAATACACTCCTTAATTGAAGAATCGCAAAACCAGCAAGAAAAGAATGAACAAGAAT
TATTGGAATTAGATAAATGGGCAAGTTTGTGGAATTGGTTTAACATAACAAATTGGCTGTGGTATATAAA
ATTATTCATAATGATAGTAGGAGGCTTGGTAGGTTTAAGAATAGTTTTTGCTGTACTTTCTATAGTGAAT
AGAGTTAGGCAGGGATATTCACCATTATCGTTTCAGACCCACCTCCCAACCCCGAGGGGACCCTTGCGCC
TTTTCCAAGGCAGCCCTGGGTTTGCGCAGGGACGCGGCTGCTCTGGGCGTGGTTCCGGGAAACGCAGCGG
CGCCGACCCTGGGTCTCGCACATTCTTCACGTCCGTTCGCAGCGTCACCCGGATCTTCGCCGCTACCCTT
GTGGGCCCCCCGGCGACGCTTCCTGCTCCGCCCCTAAGTCGGGAAGGTTCCTTGCGGTTCGCGGCGTGCC
GGACGTGACAAACGGAAGCCGCACGTCTCACTAGTACCCTCGCAGACGGACAGCGCCAGGGAGCAATGGC
AGCGCGCCGACCGCGATGGGCTGTGGCCAATAGCGGCTGCTCAGCAGGGCGCGCCGAGAGCAGCGGCCGG
GAAGGGGCGGTGCGGGAGGCGGGGTGTGGGGCGGTAGTGTGGGCCCTGTTCCTGCCCGCGCGGTGTTCCG
CATTCTGCAAGCCTCCGGAGCGCACGTCGGCAGTCGGCTCCCTCGTTGACCGAATCACCGACCTCTCTCC
CCAGGGGGTACCCAGCTGTCTAGAGAATTCTAGATCTTGAGACAAATGGCAGTATTCATCCACAATTTTA
AAAGAAAAGGGGGGATTGGGGGGTACAGTGCAGGGGAAAGAATAGTAGACATAATAGCAACAGACATACA
AACTAAAGAATTACAAAAACAAATTACAAAAATTCAAAATTTTCGGGTTTATTACAGGGACAGCAGAGAT
CCACTTTGGCGCCGGCTCGAGGGGG
